Addgene plasmid #52228: pGP-CMV-GCaMP6s-CAAX
Purpose: Plasma membrane targeted GCaMP6s, calcium sensor
Depositing lab: Tobias Meyer. Depositing organization: Stanford University. Publication: A polarized Ca(2+), diacylglycerol and STIM1 signalling system regulates directed cell migration. Tsai FC, Seki A, Yang HW, Hayer A, Carrasco S, Malmersjo S, Meyer T. Nat Cell Biol. 2014 Feb;16(2):133-44. doi: 10.1038/ncb2906. Epub 2014 Jan 26. PubMed 24463606.
Backbone
  Vector backbone: pEGFP-N1
  Backbone manufacturer: Clontech
  Backbone size w/o insert (bp): 4005
  Total vector size (bp): 5436
  Vector type: Mammalian Expression
  Selectable markers: Neomycin (select with G418)
Growth in bacteria
  Bacterial resistance: Kanamycin, 50 μg/mL
  Growth temperature: 37°C
  Growth strain: DH5alpha
  Copy number: High Copy
Gene/Insert
  Gene/Insert name: GCaMP6s-CAAX
  Species: Synthetic
  Insert size (bp): 1431
  Promoter: CMV
  Tag / fusion protein: 6xHis (N terminal on insert); CAAX (C terminal on insert)
  Cloning method: Restriction Enzyme; 5′ cloning site BamHI (not destroyed); 3′ cloning site NotI (not destroyed)
  Sequencing primers: 5′ CMV Forward; 3′ SV40pA-R
Terms and licenses: Academic/Nonprofit Terms; Industry Terms: Not Available to Industry
Depositor comments: GCaMP6s (Addgene plasmid 40753) tagged with CAAX motif (amino acids KEKMSKDGKKKKKKSKTKCVIM)
How to cite: pGP-CMV-GCaMP6s-CAAX was a gift from Tobias Meyer (Addgene plasmid # 52228 ; http://n2t.net/addgene:52228 ; RRID:Addgene_52228)
