[The description below was written by a language model from this plasmid's Addgene catalogue record and pLannotate feature annotations shown in this document.]
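Description:
pGP-CMV-GCaMP6s-CAAX is a 5.4 kb mammalian expression plasmid built on the Clontech pEGFP-N1 backbone, designed to express a plasma membrane-targeted version of the genetically encoded calcium indicator GCaMP6s. It is maintained in E. coli at high copy through a ColE1/pUC-type origin and also carries an f1 phage origin. A single NeoR/KanR (Tn5 aminoglycoside phosphotransferase) gene serves both hosts. A bacterial bla-type promoter drives it to give kanamycin resistance in bacteria, and the adjacent SV40 enhancer/early promoter drives it to give G418 resistance in mammalian cells, with an HSV TK polyadenylation signal downstream. The short ble, bGH poly(A) and SV40 large T antigen fragments in the annotation appear to be residual backbone matches rather than functional parts.

The payload is a synthetic 1.4 kb insert cloned between BamHI and NotI sites, both retained. It lies downstream of the human CMV immediate-early enhancer and promoter and is terminated by the SV40 poly(A) signal. The open reading frame encodes GCaMP6s, a fluorescent protein-based sensor whose fluorescence reports calcium levels, with an N-terminal 6xHis tag. At its C terminus it is fused to a short K-Ras-derived tail containing a polybasic stretch and CAAX motif. This tail is a standard membrane-targeting signal: prenylation of the CAAX box, together with the basic residues, anchors the fusion to the inner leaflet of the plasma membrane. The sensor therefore reports calcium signals close to the plasma membrane rather than in the bulk cytosol. The depositor derived the construct from an existing GCaMP6s plasmid, and the associated work concerns polarized calcium signalling during directed cell migration. This fits use in live-cell imaging of local, near-membrane calcium dynamics after transient transfection or G418 selection.
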