Features (pLannotate 1.2.2; 15 found; start..end, strand, type, name):
     74..377     +  enhancer       CMV enhancer: human cytomegalovirus immediate early enhancer
    378..581     +  promoter       CMV promoter: human cytomegalovirus (CMV) immediate early promoter
    622..678     +  misc_feature   MCS: multiple cloning site
    685..2034    +  CDS            GCaMP6s: improved fluorescent protein-based calcium sensor (Chen et al., 2013)
   2047..2115    +  CDS            K-Ras (fragment): human small GTPase proto-oncoprotein
   2131..2214    +  CDS            large T antigen (fragment): large T antigen from SV40 (simian virus 40)
   2237..2358    +  polyA_signal   SV40 poly(A) signal: SV40 polyadenylation signal
   2392..2820    -  rep_origin     f1 ori (sequence partly withheld): f1 bacteriophage origin of replication; arrow indicates direction of (+) strand synthesis
   2847..2951    +  promoter       AmpR promoter: bla
   2953..3310    +  promoter       SV40 promoter: SV40 enhancer and early promoter
   3345..4139    +  CDS            NeoR/KanR: aminoglycoside phosphotransferase from Tn5; aph(3')-II (or nptII); confers resistance to neomycin, kanamycin, and G418 (Geneticin®)
   4160..4312    +  CDS            ble (fragment): BLE_KLEPN - Experimental evidence at protein level: Swiss-Prot protein existence level 1. Binding protein with a strong affinity to the bleomycin family of antibiotics. Binds to CL990; an antimitotic-antibiotic compound. From Klebsiella pneumoniae.
   4371..4418    +  polyA_signal   HSV TK poly(A) signal: herpes simplex virus thymidine kinase polyadenylation signal (Cole and Stacy, 1985)
   4509..4525    -  polyA_signal   bGH poly(A) signal (fragment): bovine growth hormone polyadenylation signal
   4747..5335    +  rep_origin     ori: high-copy-number ColE1/pMB1/pBR322/pUC origin of replication
>Addgene plasmid #52228 | pGP-CMV-GCaMP6s-CAAX | addgene full sequence | sequence record 364667 | Addgene NGS Result
TACCGCCATGCATTAGTTATTAATAGTAATCAATTACGGGGTCATTAGTTCATAGCCCATATATGGAGTT
CCGCGTTACATAACTTACGGTAAATGGCCCGCCTGGCTGACCGCCCAACGACCCCCGCCCATTGACGTCA
ATAATGACGTATGTTCCCATAGTAACGCCAATAGGGACTTTCCATTGACGTCAATGGGTGGAGTATTTAC
GGTAAACTGCCCACTTGGCAGTACATCAAGTGTATCATATGCCAAGTACGCCCCCTATTGACGTCAATGA
CGGTAAATGGCCCGCCTGGCATTATGCCCAGTACATGACCTTATGGGACTTTCCTACTTGGCAGTACATC
TACGTATTAGTCATCGCTATTACCATGGTGATGCGGTTTTGGCAGTACATCAATGGGCGTGGATAGCGGT
TTGACTCACGGGGATTTCCAAGTCTCCACCCCATTGACGTCAATGGGAGTTTGTTTTGGCACCAAAATCA
ACGGGACTTTCCAAAATGTCGTAACAACTCCGCCCCATTGACGCAAATGGGCGGTAGGCGTGTACGGTGG
GAGGTCTATATAAGCAGAGCTGGTTTAGTGAACCGTCAGATCCGCTAGCGCTACCGGACTCAGATCTCGA
GCTCAAGCTTCGAATTCTGCAGTCGACGGTACCGCGGGCCCGGGATCCGCCACCATGGGTTCTCATCATC
ATCATCATCATGGTATGGCTAGCATGACTGGTGGACAGCAAATGGGTCGGGATCTGTACGACGATGACGA
TAAGGATCTCGCCACCATGGTCGACTCATCACGTCGTAAGTGGAATAAGACAGGTCACGCAGTCAGAGCT
ATAGGTCGGCTGAGCTCACTCGAGAACGTCTATATCAAGGCCGACAAGCAGAAGAACGGCATCAAGGCGA
ACTTCCACATCCGCCACAACATCGAGGACGGCGGCGTGCAGCTCGCCTACCACTACCAGCAGAACACCCC
CATCGGCGACGGCCCCGTGCTGCTGCCCGACAACCACTACCTGAGCGTGCAGTCCAAACTTTCGAAAGAC
CCCAACGAGAAGCGCGATCACATGGTCCTGCTGGAGTTCGTGACCGCCGCCGGGATCACTCTCGGCATGG
ACGAGCTGTACAAGGGCGGTACCGGAGGGAGCATGGTGAGCAAGGGCGAGGAGCTGTTCACCGGGGTGGT
GCCCATCCTGGTCGAGCTGGACGGCGACGTAAACGGCCACAAGTTCAGCGTGTCCGGCGAGGGTGAGGGC
GATGCCACCTACGGCAAGCTGACCCTGAAGTTCATCTGCACCACCGGCAAGCTGCCCGTGCCCTGGCCCA
CCCTCGTGACCACCCTGACCTACGGCGTGCAGTGCTTCAGCCGCTACCCCGACCACATGAAGCAGCACGA
CTTCTTCAAGTCCGCCATGCCCGAAGGCTACATCCAGGAGCGCACCATCTTCTTCAAGGACGACGGCAAC
TACAAGACCCGCGCCGAGGTGAAGTTCGAGGGCGACACCCTGGTGAACCGCATCGAGCTGAAGGGCATCG
ACTTCAAGGAGGACGGCAACATCCTGGGGCACAAGCTGGAGTACAACCTGCCGGACCAACTGACTGAAGA
GCAGATCGCAGAATTTAAAGAGGCTTTCTCCCTATTTGACAAGGACGGGGATGGGACAATAACAACCAAG
GAGCTGGGGACGGTGATGCGGTCTCTGGGGCAGAACCCCACAGAAGCAGAGCTGCAGGACATGATCAATG
AAGTAGATGCCGACGGTGACGGCACAATCGACTTCCCTGAGTTCCTGACAATGATGGCAAGAAAAATGAA
ATACAGGGACACGGAAGAAGAAATTAGAGAAGCGTTCGGTGTGTTTGATAAGGATGGCAATGGCTACATC
AGTGCAGCAGAGCTTCGCCACGTGATGACAAACCTTGGAGAGAAGTTAACAGATGAAGAGGTTGATGAAA
TGATCAGGGAAGCAGACATCGATGGGGATGGTCAGGTAAACTACGAAGAGTTTGTACAAATGATGACAGC
GAAGGGAGCAGGAGCAAAAGAAAAGATGAGCAAAGATGGTAAAAAGAAGAAAAAGAAGTCAAAGACAAAG
TGTGTAATTATGTAAGCGGCCGCGACTCTAGATCATAATCAGCCATACCACATTTGTAGAGGTTTTACTT
GCTTTAAAAAACCTCCCACACCTCCCCCTGAACCTGAAACATAAAATGAATGCAATTGTTGTTGTTAACT
TGTTTATTGCAGCTTATAATGGTTACAAATAAAGCAATAGCATCACAAATTTCACAAATAAAGCATTTTT
TTCACTGCATTCTAGTTGTGGTTTGTCCAAACTCATCAATGTATCTTAAGGCGTAAATTGTAAGCGTTAA
TATTTTGTTAAAATTCGCGTTAAATTTTTGTTAAATCAGCTCATTTTTTAACCAATAGGCCGAAATCGGC
AAAATCCCTTATAAATCAAAAGAATAGACCGAGATAGGGT
[37 nt withheld, positions 2491-2527]
AAAGAACGTGGACTCCAACGTCAAAGG
[49 nt withheld, positions 2555-2603]
T
[91 nt withheld, positions 2605-2695]
G
[124 nt withheld, positions 2697-2820]
CAGGTGGCACTTTTCGGGGAAATGTGCGCGGAACCCCTATTTGTTTATTTTTCTAAATACATTCAAATAT
GTATCCGCTCATGAGACAATAACCCTGATAAATGCTTCAATAATATTGAAAAAGGAAGAGTCCTGAGGCG
GAAAGAACCAGCTGTGGAATGTGTGTCAGTTAGGGTGTGGAAAGTCCCCAGGCTCCCCAGCAGGCAGAAG
TATGCAAAGCATGCATCTCAATTAGTCAGCAACCAGGTGTGGAAAGTCCCCAGGCTCCCCAGCAGGCAGA
AGTATGCAAAGCATGCATCTCAATTAGTCAGCAACCATAGTCCCGCCCCTAACTCCGCCCATCCCGCCCC
TAACTCCGCCCAGTTCCGCCCATTCTCCGCCCCATGGCTGACTAATTTTTTTTATTTATGCAGAGGCCGA
GGCCGCCTCGGCCTCTGAGCTATTCCAGAAGTAGTGAGGAGGCTTTTTTGGAGGCCTAGGCTTTTGCAAA
GATCGATCAAGAGACAGGATGAGGATCGTTTCGCATGATTGAACAAGATGGATTGCACGCAGGTTCTCCG
GCCGCTTGGGTGGAGAGGCTATTCGGCTATGACTGGGCACAACAGACAATCGGCTGCTCTGATGCCGCCG
TGTTCCGGCTGTCAGCGCAGGGGCGCCCGGTTCTTTTTGTCAAGACCGACCTGTCCGGTGCCCTGAATGA
ACTGCAAGACGAGGCAGCGCGGCTATCGTGGCTGGCCACGACGGGCGTTCCTTGCGCAGCTGTGCTCGAC
GTTGTCACTGAAGCGGGAAGGGACTGGCTGCTATTGGGCGAAGTGCCGGGGCAGGATCTCCTGTCATCTC
ACCTTGCTCCTGCCGAGAAAGTATCCATCATGGCTGATGCAATGCGGCGGCTGCATACGCTTGATCCGGC
TACCTGCCCATTCGACCACCAAGCGAAACATCGCATCGAGCGAGCACGTACTCGGATGGAAGCCGGTCTT
GTCGATCAGGATGATCTGGACGAAGAGCATCAGGGGCTCGCGCCAGCCGAACTGTTCGCCAGGCTCAAGG
CGAGCATGCCCGACGGCGAGGATCTCGTCGTGACCCATGGCGATGCCTGCTTGCCGAATATCATGGTGGA
AAATGGCCGCTTTTCTGGATTCATCGACTGTGGCCGGCTGGGTGTGGCGGACCGCTATCAGGACATAGCG
TTGGCTACCCGTGATATTGCTGAAGAGCTTGGCGGCGAATGGGCTGACCGCTTCCTCGTGCTTTACGGTA
TCGCCGCTCCCGATTCGCAGCGCATCGCCTTCTATCGCCTTCTTGACGAGTTCTTCTGAGCGGGACTCTG
GGGTTCGAAATGACCGACCAAGCGACGCCCAACCTGCCATCACGAGATTTCGATTCCACCGCCGCCTTCT
ATGAAAGGTTGGGCTTCGGAATCGTTTTCCGGGACGCCGGCTGGATGATCCTCCAGCGCGGGGATCTCAT
GCTGGAGTTCTTCGCCCACCCTAGGGGGAGGCTAACTGAAACACGGAAGGAGACAATACCGGAAGGAACC
CGCGCTATGACGGCAATAAAAAGACAGAATAAAACGCACGGTGTTGGGTCGTTTGTTCATAAACGCGGGG
TTCGGTCCCAGGGCTGGCACTCTGTCGATACCCCACCGAGACCCCATTGGGGCCAATACGCCCGCGTTTC
TTCCTTTTCCCCACCCCACCCCCCAAGTTCGGGTGAAGGCCCAGGGCTCGCAGCCAACGTCGGGGCGGCA
GGCCCTGCCATAGCCTCAGGTTACTCATATATACTTTAGATTGATTTAAAACTTCATTTTTAATTTAAAA
GGATCTAGGTGAAGATCCTTTTTGATAATCTCATGACCAAAATCCCTTAACGTGAGTTTTCGTTCCACTG
AGCGTCAGACCCCGTAGAAAAGATCAAAGGATCTTCTTGAGATCCTTTTTTTCTGCGCGTAATCTGCTGC
TTGCAAACAAAAAAACCACCGCTACCAGCGGTGGTTTGTTTGCCGGATCAAGAGCTACCAACTCTTTTTC
CGAAGGTAACTGGCTTCAGCAGAGCGCAGATACCAAATACTGTTCTTCTAGTGTAGCCGTAGTTAGGCCA
CCACTTCAAGAACTCTGTAGCACCGCCTACATACCTCGCTCTGCTAATCCTGTTACCAGTGGCTGCTGCC
AGTGGCGATAAGTCGTGTCTTACCGGGTTGGACTCAAGACGATAGTTACCGGATAAGGCGCAGCGGTCGG
GCTGAACGGGGGGTTCGTGCACACAGCCCAGCTTGGAGCGAACGACCTACACCGAACTGAGATACCTACA
GCGTGAGCTATGAGAAAGCGCCACGCTTCCCGAAGGGAGAAAGGCGGACAGGTATCCGGTAAGCGGCAGG
GTCGGAACAGGAGAGCGCACGAGGGAGCTTCCAGGGGGAAACGCCTGGTATCTTTATAGTCCTGTCGGGT
TTCGCCACCTCTGACTTGAGCGTCGATTTTTGTGATGCTCGTCAGGGGGGCGGAGCCTATGGAAAAACGC
CAGCAACGCGGCCTTTTTACGGTTCCTGGCCTTTTGCTGGCCTTTTGCTCACATGTTCTTTCCTGCGTTA
TCCCCTGATTCTGTGGATAACCGTAT
